>Addgene plasmid #205289 | pAAV_CKI(0.4)_HA_AzPPO_AgeI_nrxn1a_WT_IRES_mScarlet | addgene full sequence | sequence record 412575 | Addgene NGS Result
GGCCTTTTGCTGGCCTTTTGCTCACATGTCCTGCAGGCAGCTGCGCGCTCGCTCGCTCACTGAGGCCGCC
CGGGCGTCGGGCGACCTTTGGTCGCCCGGCCTCAGTGAGCGAGCGAGCGCGCAGAGAGGGAGTGGCCAAC
TCCATCACTAGGGGTTCCTGCGGCCGCACGCGTCTTGTGGACTAAGTTTGTTCGCATCCCCTTCTCCAAC
CCCCTCAGTACATCACCCTGGGGGAACAGGGTCCACTTGCTCCTGGGCCCACACAGTCCTGCAGTATTGT
GTATATAAGGCCAGGGCAAAGAGGAGCAGGTTTTAAAGTGAAAGGCAGGCAGGTGTTGGGGAGGCAGTTA
CCGGGGCAACGGGAACAGGGCGTTTCGGAGGTGGTTGCCATGGGGACCTGGATGCTGACGAAGGCTCGCG
AGGCTGTGAGCAGCCACAGTGCCCTGCTCAGAAGCCCCAAGCTCGTCAGTCAAGCCGGTTCTCCGTTTGC
ACTCAGGAGCACGGGCAGGCGAGTGGCCCCTAGTTCTGGGGGCAGCTCTAGAGCGGTACCGGATCCGCCA
CCATGTACCCATACGATGTTCCAGATTACGCTGGTTACCCTTACGACGTGCCTGACTACGCCGAGAGTGT
TGCCTTCCACCGGAACTCTTCATCATCTAATAGCAGCGCCTACACGGAGCTCTTGTCTCGGACTGGTTAC
ACAATCCTGGCCATTATCATGGGCGCGTTCTCTGTAGGAGGGATCATACTCAATGTCTTGGTAATTGTGG
TGACAGTGAGACACAGACAGCTTAGGCAGCCCCTCAGCTATGCCCTCGTTAACCTGGCAGTTTGCGACCT
GGGCTGCGCTGTGTTCGGGGGCCTTCCCACGACAGTAACCAGTGCCATGGGATACTTCAGCCTGGGAAGG
GTGGGCTGTGTGTTAGAAGCCTTCGCTGTTTCCTTCTTCGGTATAGCAAGTCTGTGTACAGTAGCAGTCA
TCTCTGTGGAACGCTACATTGTGGTGTGCTATCCCATGGGTGCAGTCCTGTTCCAGACCAGGCATGCCGT
TGGCGGGGTGGTCCTGTCCTGGGTGTGGTCGTTTGTGTGGAGCACTCCACCTCTGTTTGGGTGGGGAACG
TTTGAGTTGGAGGGCGTCCAAACCAGTTGTGCTCCTAACTGGTATAGCCGCGATATTGGGGACATGTCCT
ACATGATCATGTTCTTTGTCCTTTGCTTTGCCGTGCCCTTTTCCATCATCATGGTGTCCTACTCACGACT
TCTCTGGACCCTCCGCCAGGTGACCAAGCTGCAGGTGTCCGAAACAGGTAGCACAAATCGTGTGGAGGTG
CAGGTGGCACGGATGATAGTGGTGATGGTGTTGGCCTTCCTAGTCACCTGGCTGCCATATGCCTCAATGG
CTGTCGCTGTCATCATGGATTCCAGTCTATATGTAGACCCTGTCATCGCGACCATCCCTGTATACTTTGC
AAAAAGTAGCACTGTCTACAACCCGATCATTTATATTTTCATGAACAGACAGTTTCGAGGCTACACTGTT
GCTGCTGTTCTGTGTGGATGGAACCCATGGTCCTCAGAGCCACAAACTTCTGAGAATGAGACCACTGTTA
CATCTGTCAGCAAGACCCCCCAAAAGATTGTGCCTGAAAAATCGTTAGAAACCGGTAAGTACCGGAATAG
GGATGAGGGGTCCTACCACGTGGACGAATCGCGGAACTACATTAGCAACTCCGCCCAGTCAAACGGAGCC
GTGGTCAAGGAAAAGCAGCCAAGCTCCGCCAAGAGCGCCAACAAGAACAAGAAGAACAAGGACAAGGAGT
ACTATGTGTGACCCCCCTAACGTTACTGGCCGAAGCCGCTTGGAATAAGGCCGGTGTGCGTTTGTCTATA
TGTTATTTTCCACCATATTGCCGTCTTTTGGCAATGTGAGGGCCCGGAAACCTGGCCCTGTCTTCTTGAC
GAGCATTCCTAGGGGTCTTTCCCCTCTCGCCAAAGGAATGCAAGGTCTGTTGAATGTCGTGAAGGAAGCA
GTTCCTCTGGAAGCTTCTTGAAGACAAACAACGTCTGTAGCGACCCTTTGCAGGCAGCGGAACCCCCCAC
CTGGCGACAGGTGCCTCTGCGGCCAAAAGCCACGTGTATAAGATACACCTGCAAAGGCGGCACAACCCCA
GTGCCACGTTGTGAGTTGGATAGTTGTGGAAAGAGTCAAATGGCTCTCCTCAAGCGTATTCAACAAGGGG
CTGAAGGATGCCCAGAAGGTACCCCATTGTATGGGATCTGATCTGGGGCCTCGGTGCACATGCTTTACAT
GTGTTTAGTCGAGGTTAAAAAACGTCTAGGCCCCCCGAACCACGGGGACGTGGTTTTCCTTTGAAAAACA
CGATGATAATATGATGGTGAGCAAGGGCGAGGCAGTGATCAAGGAGTTCATGCGGTTCAAGGTGCACATG
GAGGGCTCCATGAACGGCCACGAGTTCGAGATCGAGGGCGAGGGCGAGGGCCGCCCCTACGAGGGCACCC
AGACCGCCAAGCTGAAGGTGACCAAGGGTGGCCCCCTGCCCTTCTCCTGGGACATCCTGTCCCCTCAGTT
CATGTACGGCTCCAGGGCCTTCACCAAGCACCCCGCCGACATCCCCGACTACTATAAGCAGTCCTTCCCC
GAGGGCTTCAAGTGGGAGCGCGTGATGAACTTCGAGGACGGCGGCGCCGTGACCGTGACCCAGGACACCT
CCCTGGAGGACGGCACCCTGATCTACAAGGTGAAGCTCCGCGGCACCAACTTCCCTCCTGACGGCCCCGT
AATGCAGAAGAAGACAATGGGCTGGGAAGCGTCCACCGAGCGGTTGTACCCCGAGGACGGCGTGCTGAAG
GGCGACATTAAGATGGCCCTGCGCCTGAAGGACGGCGGACGCTACCTGGCGGACTTCAAGACCACCTACA
AGGCCAAGAAGCCCGTGCAGATGCCCGGCGCCTACAACGTCGACCGCAAGTTGGACATCACCTCCCACAA
CGAGGACTACACCGTGGTGGAACAGTACGAACGCTCCGAGGGCCGCCACTCCACCGGCGGCATGGACGAG
CTGTACAAGTAGCTAGAATTCAAGCTTAATCAACCTCTGGATTACAAAATTTGTGAAAGATTGACTGATA
TTCTTAACTATGTTGCTCCTTTTACGCTGTGTGGATATGCTGCTTTAATGCCTCTGTATCATGCTATTGC
TTCCCGTATGGCTTTCGTTTTCTCCTCCTTGTATAAATCCTGGTTGCTGTCTCTTTATGAGGAGTTGTGG
CCCGTTGTCCGTCAACGTGGCGTGGTGTGCTCTGTGTTTGCTGACGCAACCCCCACTGGCTGGGGCATTG
CCACCACCTGTCAACTCCTTTCTGGGACTTTCGCTTTCCCCCTCCCGATCGCCACGGCAGAACTCATCGC
CGCCTGCCTTGCCCGCTGCTGGACAGGGGCTAGGTTGCTGGGCACTGATAATTCCGTGGTGTTGTCGGGG
AAGCTGACGTCAGCGCTAATAAAATCGCTATCCATCGAAGATGGATGTGTGTTGGTTTTTTGTGTGGGTA
ACCCACGTGCGGACCGAGCGGCCGCAGGAACCCCTAGTGATGGAGTTGGCCACTCCCTCTCTGCGCGCTC
GCTCGCTCACTGAGGCCGGGCGACCAAAGGTCGCCCGACGCCCGGGCTTTGCCCGGGCGGCCTCAGTGAG
CGAGCGAGCGCGCAGCTGCCTGCAGGGGCGCCTGATGCGGTATTTTCTCCTTACGCATCTGTGCGGTATT
TCACACCGCATA
[95 nt withheld, positions 3793-3887]
T
[46 nt withheld, positions 3889-3934]
C
[141 nt withheld, positions 3936-4076]
CCTTTGACGTTGGAGTCCACGTTCTTT
[37 nt withheld, positions 4104-4140]
ACTCTATCTCGGGCTATTCTTTTGATTTATAAGGGATTTTGCCGATTTCGGTCTATTGGTTAAAAAATGA
GCTGATTTAACAAAAATTTAACGCGAATTTTAACAAAATATTAACGTTTACAATTTTATGGTGCACTCTC
AGTACAATCTGCTCTGATGCCGCATAGTTAAGCCAGCCCCGACACCCGCCAACACCCGCTGACGCGCCCT
GACGGGCTTGTCTGCTCCCGGCATCCGCTTACAGACAAGCTGTGACCGTCTCCGGGAGCTGCATGTGTCA
GAGGTTTTCACCGTCATCACCGAAACGCGCGAGACGAAAGGGCCTCGTGATACGCCTATTTTTATAGGTT
AATGTCATGATAATAATGGTTTCTTAGACGTCAGGTGGCACTTTTCGGGGAAATGTGCGCGGAACCCCTA
TTTGTTTATTTTTCTAAATACATTCAAATATGTATCCGCTCATGAGACAATAACCCTGATAAATGCTTCA
ATAATATTGAAAAAGGAAGAGTATGAGTATTCAACATTTCCGTGTCGCCCTTATTCCCTTTTTTGCGGCA
TTTTGCCTTCCTGTTTTTGCTCACCCAGAAACGCTGGTGAAAGTAAAAGATGCTGAAGATCAGTTGGGTG
CACGAGTGGGTTACATCGAACTGGATCTCAACAGCGGTAAGATCCTTGAGAGTTTTCGCCCCGAAGAACG
TTTTCCAATGATGAGCACTTTTAAAGTTCTGCTATGTGGCGCGGTATTATCCCGTATTGACGCCGGGCAA
GAGCAACTCGGTCGCCGCATACACTATTCTCAGAATGACTTGGTTGAGTACTCACCAGTCACAGAAAAGC
ATCTTACGGATGGCATGACAGTAAGAGAATTATGCAGTGCTGCCATAACCATGAGTGATAACACTGCGGC
CAACTTACTTCTGACAACGATCGGAGGACCGAAGGAGCTAACCGCTTTTTTGCACAACATGGGGGATCAT
GTAACTCGCCTTGATCGTTGGGAACCGGAGCTGAATGAAGCCATACCAAACGACGAGCGTGACACCACGA
TGCCTGTAGCAATGGCAACAACGTTGCGCAAACTATTAACTGGCGAACTACTTACTCTAGCTTCCCGGCA
ACAATTAATAGACTGGATGGAGGCGGATAAAGTTGCAGGACCACTTCTGCGCTCGGCCCTTCCGGCTGGC
TGGTTTATTGCTGATAAATCTGGAGCCGGTGAGCGTGGGTCTCGCGGTATCATTGCAGCACTGGGGCCAG
ATGGTAAGCCCTCCCGTATCGTAGTTATCTACACGACGGGGAGTCAGGCAACTATGGATGAACGAAATAG
ACAGATCGCTGAGATAGGTGCCTCACTGATTAAGCATTGGTAACTGTCAGACCAAGTTTACTCATATATA
CTTTAGATTGATTTAAAACTTCATTTTTAATTTAAAAGGATCTAGGTGAAGATCCTTTTTGATAATCTCA
TGACCAAAATCCCTTAACGTGAGTTTTCGTTCCACTGAGCGTCAGACCCCGTAGAAAAGATCAAAGGATC
TTCTTGAGATCCTTTTTTTCTGCGCGTAATCTGCTGCTTGCAAACAAAAAAACCACCGCTACCAGCGGTG
GTTTGTTTGCCGGATCAAGAGCTACCAACTCTTTTTCCGAAGGTAACTGGCTTCAGCAGAGCGCAGATAC
CAAATACTGTTCTTCTAGTGTAGCCGTAGTTAGGCCACCACTTCAAGAACTCTGTAGCACCGCCTACATA
CCTCGCTCTGCTAATCCTGTTACCAGTGGCTGCTGCCAGTGGCGATAAGTCGTGTCTTACCGGGTTGGAC
TCAAGACGATAGTTACCGGATAAGGCGCAGCGGTCGGGCTGAACGGGGGGTTCGTGCACACAGCCCAGCT
TGGAGCGAACGACCTACACCGAACTGAGATACCTACAGCGTGAGCTATGAGAAAGCGCCACGCTTCCCGA
AGGGAGAAAGGCGGACAGGTATCCGGTAAGCGGCAGGGTCGGAACAGGAGAGCGCACGAGGGAGCTTCCA
GGGGGAAACGCCTGGTATCTTTATAGTCCTGTCGGGTTTTGCCACCTCTGACTTGAGCGTCGATTTTTGT
GATGCTCGTCAGGGGGGCGGAGCCTATGGAAAAACGCCAGCAACGCGGCCTTTTTACGGTTCCT
Features (pLannotate 1.2.2; 18 found; start..end, strand, type, name):
     41..68      +  repeat_region  AAV2 ITR (fragment): inverted terminal repeat of adeno-associated virus serotype 2 inverted
     97..124     +  repeat_region  AAV2 ITR (fragment): inverted terminal repeat of adeno-associated virus serotype 2 inverted
    174..536     +  promoter       CaMKII promoter (fragment): promoter for the mouse calcium/calmodulin-dependent kinase II α subunit
    566..582     +  CDS            3xHA (fragment): three tandem HA epitope tags
    680..1624    +  CDS            OPSP_ICTPU (fragment): Experimental evidence at transcript level: Swiss-Prot protein existence level 2. From Ictalurus punctatus (Channel catfish) (Silurus punctatus).
   1667..1828    +  CDS            NRXN1 (fragment): NRX1B_BOVIN - Experimental evidence at protein level: Swiss-Prot protein existence level 1. Neuronal cell surface protein that may be involved in cell recognition and cell adhesion by forming intracellular junctions through binding to neuroligins. May play a role in formation or maintenance of synaptic junctions. May mediate intracellular signaling. May play a role in angiogenesis (By similarity). From Bos taurus (Bovine).
   1840..2391    +  misc_feature   IRES: internal ribosome entry site (IRES) of the encephalomyocarditis virus (EMCV)
   2394..3089    +  CDS            mScarlet: mScarlet is a basic (constitutively fluorescent) red fluorescent protein published in 2016, derived from synthetic construct. It has moderate acid sensitivity.
   3108..3511    +  misc_feature   WPRE: woodchuck hepatitis virus posttranscriptional regulatory element
   3518..3566    +  polyA_signal   poly(A) signal: synthetic polyadenylation signal
   3596..3736    +  repeat_region  AAV2 ITR: inverted terminal repeat of adeno-associated virus serotype 2 inverted
   3741..3792    -  misc_feature   bom (fragment): basis of mobility region from pBR322
   3811..4266    +  rep_origin     f1 ori (sequence partly withheld): f1 bacteriophage origin of replication; arrow indicates direction of (+) strand synthesis
   4267..4316    -  misc_feature   bom (fragment): basis of mobility region from pBR322
   4418..4453    -  CDS            rop (fragment): Rop protein, which maintains plasmids at low copy number; rop
   4548..4652    +  promoter       AmpR promoter: bla
   4653..5513    +  CDS            AmpR: β-lactamase; bla; confers resistance to ampicillin, carbenicillin, and related antibiotics
   5684..6272    +  rep_origin     ori: high-copy-number ColE1/pMB1/pBR322/pUC origin of replication
