[The description below was written by a language model from this plasmid's Addgene catalogue record and pLannotate feature annotations shown in this document.]
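Description:
pAAV_CKI(0.4)_HA_AzPPO_AgeI_nrxn1a_WT_IRES_mScarlet is a 6.3 kb adeno-associated virus transfer plasmid for expressing a bistable inhibitory opsin in neurons. It is propagated in E. coli on a high-copy ColE1/pUC-type origin with ampicillin selection through β-lactamase, and it also carries an f1 phage origin. The expression cassette is flanked by AAV2 inverted terminal repeats, which allow it to be packaged into recombinant AAV particles. The downstream ITR is annotated in full, whereas only short fragments were detected for the upstream one. This may reflect the difficulty of sequencing these hairpin-forming repeats, and use of a recombination-deficient host strain is consistent with protecting them.

Expression is driven by a short (roughly 0.4 kb) fragment of the mouse CaMKIIα promoter, commonly used to bias expression toward excitatory neurons within the limited AAV packaging capacity. The first open reading frame begins with an HA epitope tag followed by a parapinopsin. The annotation matches it by homology to catfish parapinopsin, but the catalogue lists the species only as "other", and the origin implied by "AzPPO" is not stated. Fused to its C-terminus is a short segment of neurexin 1, named nrxn1a_WT in the construct title. This segment presumably serves as a trafficking or presynaptic targeting motif, although the record does not say so. An EMCV IRES then permits separate translation of the red fluorescent protein mScarlet from the same transcript, marking transduced cells without fusing the fluorophore to the opsin. A WPRE and a synthetic polyadenylation signal enhance and terminate the transcript. The stated use is light-switchable neuronal inhibition with a bistable opsin.
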