Addgene plasmid #205289: pAAV_CKI(0.4)_HA_AzPPO_AgeI_nrxn1a_WT_IRES_mScarlet
Purpose: Bistable opsin for neuronal inhibition
Depositing lab: Matthias Prigge. Depositing organization: Leibniz-Institut fuer Neurobiologie (LIN).
Backbone
  Vector backbone: AAV
  Vector type: AAV
Growth in bacteria
  Bacterial resistance: Ampicillin, 100 μg/mL
  Growth temperature: 37°C
  Growth strain: NEB Stable
  Copy number: High Copy
Gene/Insert
  Gene/Insert name: Parapinopsin
  Species: other
  Cloning method: Gibson Cloning
Terms and licenses: Academic/Nonprofit Terms; Industry Terms: Not Available to Industry
How to cite: pAAV_CKI(0.4)_HA_AzPPO_AgeI_nrxn1a_WT_IRES_mScarlet was a gift from Matthias Prigge (Addgene plasmid # 205289 ; http://n2t.net/addgene:205289 ; RRID:Addgene_205289)
